>Addgene plasmid #79032 | pFastBac1-OSF-TRIM5alpha(chimpanzee) | depositor full sequence | sequence record 151490 | pFastBac1-OSF-TRIM5alpha(chimpanzee)
G
[124 nt withheld, positions 2-125]
C
[91 nt withheld, positions 127-217]
A
[49 nt withheld, positions 219-267]
CCTTTGACGTTGGAGTCCACGTTCTTT
[37 nt withheld, positions 295-331]
ACCCTATCTCGGTCTATTCTTTTGATTTATAAGGGATTTTGCCGATTTCGGCCTATTGGTTAAAAAATGA
GCTGATTTAACAAAAATTTAACGCGAATTTTAACAAAATATTAACGTTTACAATTTCAGGTGGCACTTTT
CGGGGAAATGTGCGCGGAACCCCTATTTGTTTATTTTTCTAAATACATTCAAATATGTATCCGCTCATGA
GACAATAACCCTGATAAATGCTTCAATAATATTGAAAAAGGAAGAGTATGAGTATTCAACATTTCCGTGT
CGCCCTTATTCCCTTTTTTGCGGCATTTTGCCTTCCTGTTTTTGCTCACCCAGAAACGCTGGTGAAAGTA
AAAGATGCTGAAGATCAGTTGGGTGCACGAGTGGGTTACATCGAACTGGATCTCAACAGCGGTAAGATCC
TTGAGAGTTTTCGCCCCGAAGAACGTTTTCCAATGATGAGCACTTTTAAAGTTCTGCTATGTGGCGCGGT
ATTATCCCGTATTGACGCCGGGCAAGAGCAACTCGGTCGCCGCATACACTATTCTCAGAATGACTTGGTT
GAGTACTCACCAGTCACAGAAAAGCATCTTACGGATGGCATGACAGTAAGAGAATTATGCAGTGCTGCCA
TAACCATGAGTGATAACACTGCGGCCAACTTACTTCTGACAACGATCGGAGGACCGAAGGAGCTAACCGC
TTTTTTGCACAACATGGGGGATCATGTAACTCGCCTTGATCGTTGGGAACCGGAGCTGAATGAAGCCATA
CCAAACGACGAGCGTGACACCACGATGCCTGTAGCAATGGCAACAACGTTGCGCAAACTATTAACTGGCG
AACTACTTACTCTAGCTTCCCGGCAACAATTAATAGACTGGATGGAGGCGGATAAAGTTGCAGGACCACT
TCTGCGCTCGGCCCTTCCGGCTGGCTGGTTTATTGCTGATAAATCTGGAGCCGGTGAGCGTGGGTCTCGC
GGTATCATTGCAGCACTGGGGCCAGATGGTAAGCCCTCCCGTATCGTAGTTATCTACACGACGGGGAGTC
AGGCAACTATGGATGAACGAAATAGACAGATCGCTGAGATAGGTGCCTCACTGATTAAGCATTGGTAACT
GTCAGACCAAGTTTACTCATATATACTTTAGATTGATTTAAAACTTCATTTTTAATTTAAAAGGATCTAG
GTGAAGATCCTTTTTGATAATCTCATGACCAAAATCCCTTAACGTGAGTTTTCGTTCCACTGAGCGTCAG
ACCCCGTAGAAAAGATCAAAGGATCTTCTTGAGATCCTTTTTTTCTGCGCGTAATCTGCTGCTTGCAAAC
AAAAAAACCACCGCTACCAGCGGTGGTTTGTTTGCCGGATCAAGAGCTACCAACTCTTTTTCCGAAGGTA
ACTGGCTTCAGCAGAGCGCAGATACCAAATACTGTCCTTCTAGTGTAGCCGTAGTTAGGCCACCACTTCA
AGAACTCTGTAGCACCGCCTACATACCTCGCTCTGCTAATCCTGTTACCAGTGGCTGCTGCCAGTGGCGA
TAAGTCGTGTCTTACCGGGTTGGACTCAAGACGATAGTTACCGGATAAGGCGCAGCGGTCGGGCTGAACG
GGGGGTTCGTGCACACAGCCCAGCTTGGAGCGAACGACCTACACCGAACTGAGATACCTACAGCGTGAGC
ATTGAGAAAGCGCCACGCTTCCCGAAGGGAGAAAGGCGGACAGGTATCCGGTAAGCGGCAGGGTCGGAAC
AGGAGAGCGCACGAGGGAGCTTCCAGGGGGAAACGCCTGGTATCTTTATAGTCCTGTCGGGTTTCGCCAC
CTCTGACTTGAGCGTCGATTTTTGTGATGCTCGTCAGGGGGGCGGAGCCTATGGAAAAACGCCAGCAACG
CGGCCTTTTTACGGTTCCTGGCCTTTTGCTGGCCTTTTGCTCACATGTTCTTTCCTGCGTTATCCCCTGA
TTCTGTGGATAACCGTATTACCGCCTTTGAGTGAGCTGATACCGCTCGCCGCAGCCGAACGACCGAGCGC
AGCGAGTCAGTGAGCGAGGAAGCGGAAGAGCGCCTGATGCGGTATTTTCTCCTTACGCATCTGTGCGGTA
TTTCACACCGCAGACCAGCCGCGTAACCTGGCAAAATCGGTTACGGTTGAGTAATAAATGGATGCCCTGC
GTAAGCGGGTGTGGGCGGACAATAAAGTCTTAAACTGAACAAAATAGATCTAAACTATGACAATAAAGTC
TTAAACTAGACAGAATAGTTGTAAACTGAAATCAGTCCAGTTATGCTGTGAAAAAGCATACTGGACTTTT
GTTATGGCTAAAGCAAACTCTTCATTTTCTGAAGTGCAAATTGCCCGTCGTATTAAAGAGGGGCGTGGCC
AAGGGCATGGTAAAGACTATATTCGCGGCGTTGTGACAATTTACCGAACAACTCCGCGGCCGGGAAGCCG
ATCTCGGCTTGAACGAATTGTTAGGTGGCGGTACTTGGGTCGATATCAAAGTGCATCACTTCTTCCCGTA
TGCCCAACTTTGTATAGAGAGCCACTGCGGGATCGTCACCGTAATCTGCTTGCACGTAGATCACATAAGC
ACCAAGCGCGTTGGCCTCATGCTTGAGGAGATTGATGAGCGCGGTGGCAATGCCCTGCCTCCGGTGCTCG
CCGGAGACTGCGAGATCATAGATATAGATCTCACTACGCGGCTGCTCAAACCTGGGCAGAACGTAAGCCG
CGAGAGCGCCAACAACCGCTTCTTGGTCGAAGGCAGCAAGCGCGATGAATGTCTTACTACGGAGCAAGTT
CCCGAGGTAATCGGAGTCCGGCTGATGTTGGGAGTAGGTGGCTACGTCTCCGAACTCACGACCGAAAAGA
TCAAGAGCAGCCCGCATGGATTTGACTTGGTCAGGGCCGAGCCTACATGTGCGAATGATGCCCATACTTG
AGCCACCTAACTTTGTTTTAGGGCGACTGCCCTGCTGCGTAACATCGTTGCTGCTGCGTAACATCGTTGC
TGCTCCATAACATCAAACATCGACCCACGGCGTAACGCGCTTGCTGCTTGGATGCCCGAGGCATAGACTG
TACAAAAAAACAGTCATAACAAGCCATGAAAACCGCCACTGCGCCGTTACCACCGCTGCGTTCGGTCAAG
GTTCTGGACCAGTTGCGTGAGCGCATACGCTACTTGCATTACAGTTTACGAACCGAACAGGCTTATGTCA
ACTGGGTTCGTGCCTTCATCCGTTTCCACGGTGTGCGTCACCCGGCAACCTTGGGCAGCAGCGAAGTCGA
GGCATTTCTGTCCTGGCTGGCGAACGAGCGCAAGGTTTCGGTCTCCACGCATCGTCAGGCATTGGCGGCC
TTGCTGTTCTTCTACGGCAAGGTGCTGTGCACGGATCTGCCCTGGCTTCAGGAGATCGGAAGACCTCGGC
CGTCGCGGCGCTTGCCGGTGGTGCTGACCCCGGATGAAGTGGTTCGCATCCTCGGTTTTCTGGAAGGCGA
GCATCGTTTGTTCGCCCAGGACTCTAGCTATAGTTCTAGTGGTTGGCTACGTATACTCCGGAATATTAAT
AGATCATGGAGATAATTAAAATGATAACCATCTCGCAAATAAATAAGTATTTTACTGTTTTCGTAACAGT
TTTGTAATAAAAAAACCTATAAATATTCCGGATTATTCATACCGTCCCACCATCGGGCGCGGATCCCGGT
CCGAAGCGCGCGGAATTCAAAGGGCCACCATGGCTAGCTGGAGCCACCCGCAGTTCGAGAAAGGTGGAGG
TGCCCGAGGTGGATCGGGAGGTGGATCGTGGAGCCACCCGCAGTTCGAAAAAGGATTCGATTACAAGGAT
GACGATGACAAGGGTACAAGATCTCCGCTGGAAGTCCTGTTCCAGGGCCCCATGGCTTCTGGAATCCTGG
TTAATGTAAAGGAGGAGGTGACCTGCCCCATCTGCCTGGAACTCCTGACACAACCCCTGAGCCTGGACTG
CGGCCACAGCTTCTGCCAAGCATGCCTCACTGCAAACCACAAGAAGTCCATGCTAGACAAAGGAGAGAGT
AGCTGCCCTGTGTGCCGGATCAGTTACCAGCCTGAGAACATACGGCCTAATCGGCATGCAGCCAACATAG
TGGAGAAGCTCAGGGAGGTCAAGTTGAGCCCAGAGGGGCAGAAAGTTGATCATTGTGCACACCATGGAGA
GAAACTTCTACTCTTCTGTCAGGAGGACGGGAAGGTCATTTGCTGGCTTTGTGAGCGGTCTCAGGAGCAC
CGTGGTCACCACACGTTCCTCACAGAGGAGGTTGCCCGGGAGTACCAAGTGAAGCTCCAGGCAGCTCTGG
AGATGCTGAGGCAGAAGCAGCAGGAAGCTGAAGAGTTGGAAGCTGACATCAGAGAAGAGAAAGCTTCCTG
GAAGACTCAAATACAGTATGACAAAACCAACGTCTTGGCAGATTTTGAGCAACTGAGAGACATCCTGGAC
TGGGAGGAGAGCAATGAGCTGCAAAACCTGGAGAAGGAGGAGGAAGACATTCTGAAAAGCCTTACGAAGT
CTGAAACTGAGATGGTGCAGCAGACCCAGTCCGTGAGAGAGCTCATCTCAGATCTGGAGCGTCGGCTGCA
GGGGTCAGTGATGGAGCTGCTTCAGGGTGTGGATGGCGTCATAAAAAGGATGGAGAACGTGACCTTGAAG
AAGCCAGAAACTTTTCCAAAAAATCAAAGGAGAGTGTTTCGAGCTCCTGATCTGAAAGGAATGCTAGAAG
TGTTTAGAGAGCTGACAGATGTCCGACGCTACTGGGTTGATGTGACAGTGGCTCCAAACAACATTTCATG
TGCTGTCATTTCTGAAGATATGAGACAAGTGAGCTCTCCGAAACCACAGATAATATATGGGGCACGAGGG
ACAAGATACCAGACATTTATGAATTTCAATTATTGTACTGGCATCCTGGGCTCTCAAAGTATCACATCAG
GGAAACATTACTGGGAGGTAGACGTGTCCAAGAAAAGTGCTTGGATCCTGGGGGTATGTGCTGGCTTCCA
ACCTGATGCAATGTGTAATATTGAAAAAAATGAAAATTATCAACCTAAATATGGCTACTGGGTTATAGGG
TTAGAGGAAGGAGTTAAATGTAGTGCTTTCCAGGATGGTTCCTTCCATACTCCTTCTGCTCCTTTCATTG
TGCCCCTCTCTGTGATTATTTGTCCTGATCGTGTTGGAGTTTTCCTAGACTATGAGGCTTGCACTGTCTC
ATTCTTCAATATCACAAACCATGGATCTCTCATCTATAAGTTTTCTCACTGTTCTTTTTCTCAGCCTGTA
TTTCCATATTTAAATCCTAGAAAATGTGGAGTCCCCATGACTCTGTGCTCACCAAGCTCTTGAGGGGACC
CAGCTTTCCCTACGTCGACGAGCTCACTAGTCGCGGCCGCTTTCGAATCTAGAGCCTGCAGTCTCGAGGC
ATGCGGTACCAAGCTTGTCGAGAAGTACTAGAGGATCATAATCAGCCATACCACATTTGTAGAGGTTTTA
CTTGCTTTAAAAAACCTCCCACACCTCCCCCTGAACCTGAAACATAAAATGAATGCAATTGTTGTTGTTA
ACTTGTTTATTGCAGCTTATAATGGTTACAAATAAAGCAATAGCATCACAAATTTCACAAATAAAGCATT
TTTTTCACTGCATTCTAGTTGTGGTTTGTCCAAACTCATCAATGTATCTTATCATGTCTGGATCTGATCA
CTGCTTGAGCCTAGGAGATCCGAACCAGATAAGTGAAATCTAGTTCCAAACTATTTTGTCATTTTTAATT
TTCGTATTAGCTTACGACGCTACACCCAGTTCCCATCTATTTTGTCACTCTTCCCTAAATAATCCTTAAA
AACTCCATTTCCACCCCTCCCAGTTCCCAACTATTTTGTCCGCCCACAGCGGGGCATTTTTCTTCCTGTT
ATGTTTTTAATCAAACATCCTGCCAACTCCATGTGACAAACCGTCATCTTCGGCTACTTTTTCTCTGTCA
CAGAATGAAAATTTTTCTGTCATCTCTTCGTTATTAATGTTTGTAATTGACTGAATATCAACGCTTATTT
GCAGCCTGAATGGCGAATGG
Features (pLannotate 1.2.2; 18 found; start..end, strand, type, name):
      2..457     +  rep_origin     f1 ori (sequence partly withheld): f1 bacteriophage origin of replication; arrow indicates direction of (+) strand synthesis
    484..588     +  promoter       AmpR promoter: bla
    589..1449    +  CDS            AmpR: β-lactamase; bla; confers resistance to ampicillin, carbenicillin, and related antibiotics
   1620..2208    +  rep_origin     ori: high-copy-number ColE1/pMB1/pBR322/pUC origin of replication
   2394..2443    -  misc_feature   bom (fragment): basis of mobility region from pBR322
   2511..2735    -  mobile_element Tn7R: mini-Tn7 element (right end of the Tn7 transposon) Tn7
   2802..3335    -  CDS            GmR: gentamycin acetyltransferase; aacC1; confers resistance to gentamycin
   3524..3552    -  promoter       Pc promoter: intI1 (promoter lies within the coding sequence); class 1 integron promoter
   3530..3877    -  CDS            YPR2_ECOLX (fragment): Protein predicted: Swiss-Prot protein existence level 4. From Escherichia coli.
   3904..3995    +  promoter       polyhedrin promoter: polh from Autographa californica; promoter for the baculovirus polyhedrin gene
   4080..4099    +  CDS            Strep-Tag II (fragment): peptide that binds Strep-Tactin®, an engineered form of streptavidin
   4140..4162    +  CDS            Strep-Tag II (fragment): peptide that binds Strep-Tactin®, an engineered form of streptavidin
   4170..4193    +  CDS            FLAG: FLAG® epitope tag, followed by an enterokinase cleavage site
   4233..5711    +  CDS            TRIM5: TRIM5_HUMAN - Also known as RNF88. Experimental evidence at protein level: Swiss-Prot protein existence level 1. Capsid-specific restriction factor that prevents infection from non-host-adapted retroviruses. Blocks viral replication early in the life cycle, after viral entry but before reverse transcription. In addition to acting as a capsid-specific restriction factor, also acts as a pattern recognition receptor that activates innate immune signaling in response to the retroviral capsid lattice. Binding to the viral capsid triggers its E3 ubiquitin ligase activity, and in concert with the het
   5825..5908    +  CDS            large T antigen (fragment): large T antigen from SV40 (simian virus 40)
   5931..6065    +  polyA_signal   SV40 poly(A) signal: SV40 polyadenylation signal
   6094..6259    -  mobile_element Tn7L: mini-Tn7 element (left end of the Tn7 transposon) Tn7
   6422..6438    +  CDS            lacZα (fragment): LacZα fragment of β-galactosidase; lacZ fragment
