[The description below was written by a language model from this plasmid's Addgene catalogue record and pLannotate feature annotations shown in this document.]
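Description:
pFastBac1-OSF-TRIM5alpha(chimpanzee) is a 6,441 bp baculovirus donor (entry) plasmid built on the commercial pFastBac1 backbone. It is used in the Bac-to-Bac system to generate recombinant baculoviruses for protein expression in insect cells. In E. coli it replicates from a high-copy ColE1/pUC-type origin and also carries an f1 phage origin. The feature table shows both a β-lactamase (AmpR) cassette in the backbone and a gentamicin acetyltransferase gene (GmR) driven by the Pc integron promoter. The catalogue lists gentamicin as the bacterial resistance and ampicillin under selectable markers.

The payload lies between the Tn7R and Tn7L ends of a mini-Tn7 element, which also enclose the gentamicin marker. When the plasmid is introduced into a bacmid-bearing strain such as DH10Bac, Tn7 transposition moves this whole segment into the baculovirus shuttle genome, and the resulting recombinant bacmid is then used to produce virus. Within the transposable unit, the strong, very late polyhedrin promoter from Autographa californica nucleopolyhedrovirus drives a 1,644 bp insert encoding chimpanzee (Pan troglodytes) TRIM5α. The protein is fused at its N terminus to a OneSTrEP-FLAG ("OSF") tag, annotated as two Strep-tag II repeats followed by a FLAG epitope. An SV40 polyadenylation signal terminates the transcript. The annotation tool matched the coding sequence to human TRIM5, reflecting homology rather than the species recorded for the insert, which was introduced by ligation-independent cloning.

TRIM5α is a capsid-recognising retroviral restriction factor with E3 ubiquitin ligase activity. The tandem affinity tag allows purification of the recombinant protein on Strep-Tactin resin or with anti-FLAG reagents. The associated publication concerns the assembly of primate TRIM5 proteins into hexagonal nets on HIV-1 capsids.
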