Addgene plasmid #79032: pFastBac1-OSF-TRIM5alpha(chimpanzee)
Purpose: Baculoviral entry vector to produce Bac-to-bac baculoviruses
Depositing lab: Wesley Sundquist. Depositing organization: University of Utah. Publication: Primate TRIM5 proteins form hexagonal nets on HIV-1 capsids. Li YL, Chandrasekaran V, Carter SD, Woodward CL, Christensen DE, Dryden KA, Pornillos O, Yeager M, Ganser-Pornillos BK, Jensen GJ, Sundquist WI. Elife. 2016 Jun 2;5. pii: e16269. doi: 10.7554/eLife.16269. PubMed 27253068.
Backbone
  Vector backbone: pFastBac1
  Backbone manufacturer: Life Technologies
  Backbone size w/o insert (bp): 4775
  Total vector size (bp): 6441
  Vector type: Insect Expression
  Selectable markers: Ampicillin
Growth in bacteria
  Bacterial resistance: Gentamicin, 10 μg/mL
  Growth temperature: 37°C
  Growth strain: DH5alpha
  Growth instructions: requires transformation into E. coli DH10Bac for bacmid production
  Copy number: High Copy
Gene/Insert
  Gene/Insert name: OSF-TRIM5alpha(chimpanzee) (alt name: OSF-TRIM5alpha(CPZ))
  Species: Pan troglodytes
  Insert size (bp): 1644
  Promoter: polyhedrin
  Tag / fusion protein: OneSTrEP-FLAG (N terminal on insert)
  Cloning method: Ligation Independent Cloning
  Sequencing primers: 5′ ATACCGTCCCACCATCG; 3′ GATCCTCTAGTACTTCTCG
Terms and licenses: Academic/Nonprofit Terms; Industry Terms: Not Available to Industry
How to cite: pFastBac1-OSF-TRIM5alpha(chimpanzee) was a gift from Wesley Sundquist (Addgene plasmid # 79032 ; http://n2t.net/addgene:79032 ; RRID:Addgene_79032)
