>Addgene plasmid #79032 | pFastBac1-OSF-TRIM5alpha(chimpanzee) | addgene partial sequence | sequence record 151484 | fBac-1 5'-tattcataccgtcccacca-3'
AGGTGGATCGGGAGGTGGATCGTGGAGCCACCCGCAGTTCGAAAAAGGATTCGATTACAAGGATGACGAT
GACAAGGGTACAAGATCTCCGCTGGAAGTCCTGTTCCAGGGCCCCATGGCTTCTGGAATCCTGGTTAATG
TAAAGGAGGAGGTGACCTGCCCCATCTGCCTGGAACTCCTGACACAACCCCTGAGCCTGGACTGCGGCCA
CAGCTTCTGCCAAGCATGCCTCACTGCAAACCACAAGAAGTCCATGCTAGACAAAGGAGAGAGTAGCTGC
CCTGTGTGCCGGATCAGTTACCAGCCTGAGAACATACGGCCTAATCGGCATGCAGCCAACATAGTGGAGA
AGCTCAGGGAGGTCAAGTTGAGCCCAGAGGGGCAGAAAGTTGATCATTGTGCACACCATGGAGAGAAACT
TCTACTCTTCTGTCAGGAGGACGGGAAGGTCATTTGCTGGCTTTGTGAGCGGTCTCAGGAGCACCGTGGT
CACCACACGTTCCTCACAGAGGAGGTTGCCCGGGAGTACCAAGTGAAGCTCCAGGCAGCTCTGGAGATGC
TGAGGCAGAAGCAGCAG
