>Addgene plasmid #79032 | pFastBac1-OSF-TRIM5alpha(chimpanzee) | addgene partial sequence | sequence record 151485 | fBac-2 5'-gggaggttttttaaagcaagtaaa-3'
CTGATTATGATCCTCTAGTACTTCTCGACAAGCTTGGTACCGCATGCCTCGAGACTGCAGGCTCTAGATT
CGAAAGCGGCCGCGACTAGTGAGCTCGTCGACGTAGGGAAAGCTGGGTCCCCTCAAGAGCTTGGTGAGCA
CAGAGTCATGGGGACTCCACATTTTCTAGGATTTAAATATGGAAATACAGGCTGAGAAAAAGAACAGTGA
GAAAACTTATAGATGAGAGATCCATGGTTTGTGATATTGAAGAATGAGACAGTGCAAGCCTCATAGTCTA
GGAAAACTCCAACACGATCAGGACAAATAATCACAGAGAGGGGCACAATGAAAGGAGCAGAAGGAGTATG
GAAGGAACCATCCTGGAAAGCACTACATTTAACTCCTTCCTCTAACCCTATAACCCAGTAGCCATATTTA
GGTTGATAATTTTCATTTTTTTCAATATTACACATTGCATCAGGTTGGAAGCCAGCACATACCCCCAGGA
TCCAAGCACTTTTCTTGGACACGTCTACCTCCCAGTAATGTTTCCCTGATGTGATACTTTGAGAGCCCAG
GATGCCAGTACAATAATTGAAATTCATAAATGTCTGGTATCTTGTCCCTCGTGCCCCATATATTATCTGT
GGTTTCGGAGAGCTCACTTGTCTCATATCTTCAGAAATGACAGCACATGAAATGTTGTTTGGAGCCACTG
TCACATCAACCCAGTAGCGTCGGACATCTGTCAGCTCTCTAAACACTTCTAGCATTCCTTTCAGATCAGG
AGCTCGAAACACTCTCCTTTGATTTTTTGGAAAAGTT
